Addgene plasmid #231888: pDest17_Gcn4 WT 30mer
Purpose: Bacterial expression of N-terminally 6His tagged Gcn4 WT 30mer
Depositing lab: Aseem Ansari & Tanja Mittag. Depositing organization: St. Jude Children's Research Hospital. Publication: Reconciling competing models on the roles of condensates and soluble complexes in transcription factor function. Bremer A, Lang WH, Kempen RP, Sweta K, Taylor AB, Borgia MB, Ansari AZ, Mittag T. bioRxiv [Preprint]. 2024 Nov 22:2024.11.21.624739. doi: 10.1101/2024.11.21.624739. PubMed 39605529.
Backbone
  Vector backbone: pDest17
  Backbone manufacturer: Invtirogen
  Vector type: Bacterial Expression
Growth in bacteria
  Bacterial resistance: Ampicillin, 100 μg/mL
  Growth temperature: 37°C
  Growth strain: DH5alpha
  Copy number: Low Copy
Gene/Insert
  Gene/Insert name: Gcn4 30mer
  Species: S. cerevisiae (budding yeast)
  Promoter: T7
  Tag / fusion protein: 6xHis, TEV cleavage site (N terminal on backbone)
  Cloning method: Gateway Cloning
Terms and licenses: Academic/Nonprofit Terms; Industry Terms: Not Available to Industry
Depositor comments: The depositing lab recommends using BL21_pLysS strain for protein expression and purification. Please visit https://doi.org/10.1101/2024.11.21.624739 for bioRxiv preprint.
How to cite: pDest17_Gcn4 WT 30mer was a gift from Aseem Ansari & Tanja Mittag (Addgene plasmid # 231888 ; http://n2t.net/addgene:231888 ; RRID:Addgene_231888)
