[The description below was written by a language model from this plasmid's Addgene catalogue record and pLannotate feature annotations shown in this document.]
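Description:
pDest17_Gcn4 WT 30mer is a bacterial expression plasmid of about 5.0 kb, made by Gateway recombination into the pDEST17 destination backbone. It is used to produce a fragment of the Saccharomyces cerevisiae transcription factor Gcn4 in E. coli. The plasmid carries a ColE1/pBR322-type origin together with the rop gene and the bom mobilisation region. This fits the catalogue's low-copy designation, even though the generic annotation labels the origin as high copy. Selection is by ampicillin through the β-lactamase gene and its own promoter. The annotated tetracycline-resistance segments are only fragments left over from the pBR322 lineage, and the record does not list tetracycline as a selection.

The expression cassette starts with a T7 promoter and the phage T7 gene 10 ribosome binding site. These are followed by an N-terminal polyhistidine tag, which the depositor describes as 6xHis and the annotation software matched as a partial 8xHis. Next come the attB1 site left by recombination, a TEV protease recognition site, the Gcn4 coding fragment of roughly 290 nt, attB2 and the T7 terminator. A short match to a T7 gene 10-derived solubility tag lies after attB2; it is probably residual backbone sequence rather than part of the fusion, although the table does not show where the reading frame ends. The record does not explain what "30mer" means or which Gcn4 residues are included, and "WT" suggests that mutant versions also exist.

Because transcription depends on T7 RNA polymerase, expression requires a host that supplies it, and the depositors recommend a BL21 pLysS strain. The His tag allows metal-affinity purification, and TEV cleavage can then remove it. The associated study examines the roles of condensates and soluble complexes in transcription factor function.
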