Features (pLannotate 1.2.2; 18 found; start..end, strand, type, name):
     21..39      +  promoter       T7 promoter: promoter for bacteriophage T7 RNA polymerase
     71..93      +  RBS            RBS: efficient ribosome binding site from bacteriophage T7 gene 10 (Olins and Rangwala, 1989)
    111..131     +  CDS            8xHis (fragment): 8xHis affinity tag
    140..164     +  protein_bind   attB1: mutant version of attB; recombination site for the Gateway® BP reaction BP Clonase™
    170..186     +  CDS            TEV site (fragment): tobacco etch virus (TEV) protease recognition and cleavage site
    191..484     +  CDS            GCN4 (fragment): GCN4_YEAST - Also known as AAS101 From Saccharomyces cerevisiae (strain ATCC 204508 / S288c) (Baker's yeast).
    489..513     -  protein_bind   attB2: mutant version of attB; recombination site for the Gateway® BP reaction BP Clonase™
    523..572     +  CDS            SET1 (fragment): solubility-enhancement tag derived from T7 phage gene 10B
    580..627     +  terminator     T7 terminator: transcription terminator for bacteriophage T7 RNA polymerase
    653..945     -  CDS            TcR (fragment): tetracycline efflux protein; tet; confers resistance to tetracycline
    993..1021    -  promoter       tet promoter: E. coli promoter for tetracycline efflux protein gene
   1134..1238    +  promoter       AmpR promoter: bla
   1239..2099    +  CDS            AmpR: β-lactamase; bla; confers resistance to ampicillin, carbenicillin, and related antibiotics
   2270..2858    +  rep_origin     ori: high-copy-number ColE1/pMB1/pBR322/pUC origin of replication
   3044..3183    -  misc_feature   bom: basis of mobility region from pBR322
   3285..3476    -  CDS            rop: Rop protein, which maintains plasmids at low copy number; rop
   3493..3873    +  CDS            YPB1_ECOLX: Protein predicted: Swiss-Prot protein existence level 4. From Escherichia coli.
   4115..5019    -  CDS            TcR (fragment): tetracycline efflux protein; tet; confers resistance to tetracycline
>Addgene plasmid #231888 | pDest17_Gcn4 WT 30mer | addgene full sequence | sequence record 465586 | Addgene NGS Result
AGATCTCGATCCCGCGAAATTAATACGACTCACTATAGGGAGACCACAACGGTTTCCCTCTAGAAATAAT
TTTGTTTAACTTTAAGAAGGAGATATACATATGTCGTACTACCATCACCATCACCATCACCTCGAATCAA
CAAGTTTGTACAAAAAAGCAGGCTTCGAGAACCTGTATTTTCAGGGTAGCTTTGAATATGAGAACCTTGA
GGATAACAGCAAAGAATGGACCAGCCTGTTTGATAATGATATTCCGGTTACCACCGATGATGTTAGCTTA
GGTAGCGGTAGCGGTTCAGGTAGTCCGGAAAGCAGCGATCCGGCAGCACTGAAACGTGCCCGTAATACCG
AAGCAGCACGTCGTAGCCGTGCACGTAAACTGCAGCGTATGAAACAGCTGGAAGATAAAGTTGAAGAACT
GCTGTGCAAAAACTACCACCTGGAAAATGAAGTTGCCCGTCTGAAAAAACTGGTTGGTGAACGTTAAGAC
CCAGCTTTCTTGTACAAAGTGGTTGATTCGAGGCTGCTAACAAAGCCCGAAAGGAAGCTGAGTTGGCTGC
TGCCACCGCTGAGCAATAACTAGCATAACCCCTTGGGGCCTCTAAACGGGTCTTGAGGGGTTTTTTGCTG
AAAGGAGGAACTATATCCGGATATCCACAGGACGGGTGTGGTCGCCATGATCGCGTAGTCGATAGTGGCT
CCAAGTAGCGAAGCGAGCAGGACTGGGCGGCGGCCAAAGCGGTCGGACAGTGCTCCGAGAACGGGTGCGC
ATAGAAATTGCATCAACGCATATAGCGCTAGCAGCACGCCATAGTGACTGGCGATGCTGTCGGAATGGAC
GATATCCCGCAAGAGGCCCGGCAGTACCGGCATAACCAAGCCTATGCCTACAGCATCCAGGGTGACGGTG
CCGAGGATGACGATGAGCGCATTGTTAGATTTCATACACGGTGCCTGACTGCGTTAGCAATTTAACTGTG
ATAAACTACCGCATTAAAGCTTATCGATGATAAGCTGTCAAACATGAGAATTCTTGAAGACGAAAGGGCC
TCGTGATACGCCTATTTTTATAGGTTAATGTCATGATAATAATGGTTTCTTAGACGTCAGGTGGCACTTT
TCGGGGAAATGTGCGCGGAACCCCTATTTGTTTATTTTTCTAAATACATTCAAATATGTATCCGCTCATG
AGACAATAACCCTGATAAATGCTTCAATAATATTGAAAAAGGAAGAGTATGAGTATTCAACATTTCCGTG
TCGCCCTTATTCCCTTTTTTGCGGCATTTTGCCTTCCTGTTTTTGCTCACCCAGAAACGCTGGTGAAAGT
AAAAGATGCTGAAGATCAGTTGGGTGCACGAGTGGGTTACATCGAACTGGATCTCAACAGCGGTAAGATC
CTTGAGAGTTTTCGCCCCGAAGAACGTTTTCCAATGATGAGCACTTTTAAAGTTCTGCTATGTGGCGCGG
TATTATCCCGTGTTGACGCCGGGCAAGAGCAACTCGGTCGCCGCATACACTATTCTCAGAATGACTTGGT
TGAGTACTCACCAGTCACAGAAAAGCATCTTACGGATGGCATGACAGTAAGAGAATTATGCAGTGCTGCC
ATAACCATGAGTGATAACACTGCGGCCAACTTACTTCTGACAACGATCGGAGGACCGAAGGAGCTAACCG
CTTTTTTGCACAACATGGGGGATCATGTAACTCGCCTTGATCGTTGGGAACCGGAGCTGAATGAAGCCAT
ACCAAACGACGAGCGTGACACCACGATGCCTGCAGCAATGGCAACAACGTTGCGCAAACTATTAACTGGC
GAACTACTTACTCTAGCTTCCCGGCAACAATTAATAGACTGGATGGAGGCGGATAAAGTTGCAGGACCAC
TTCTGCGCTCGGCCCTTCCGGCTGGCTGGTTTATTGCTGATAAATCTGGAGCCGGTGAGCGTGGGTCTCG
CGGTATCATTGCAGCACTGGGGCCAGATGGTAAGCCCTCCCGTATCGTAGTTATCTACACGACGGGGAGT
CAGGCAACTATGGATGAACGAAATAGACAGATCGCTGAGATAGGTGCCTCACTGATTAAGCATTGGTAAC
TGTCAGACCAAGTTTACTCATATATACTTTAGATTGATTTAAAACTTCATTTTTAATTTAAAAGGATCTA
GGTGAAGATCCTTTTTGATAATCTCATGACCAAAATCCCTTAACGTGAGTTTTCGTTCCACTGAGCGTCA
GACCCCGTAGAAAAGATCAAAGGATCTTCTTGAGATCCTTTTTTTCTGCGCGTAATCTGCTGCTTGCAAA
CAAAAAAACCACCGCTACCAGCGGTGGTTTGTTTGCCGGATCAAGAGCTACCAACTCTTTTTCCGAAGGT
AACTGGCTTCAGCAGAGCGCAGATACCAAATACTGTCCTTCTAGTGTAGCCGTAGTTAGGCCACCACTTC
AAGAACTCTGTAGCACCGCCTACATACCTCGCTCTGCTAATCCTGTTACCAGTGGCTGCTGCCAGTGGCG
ATAAGTCGTGTCTTACCGGGTTGGACTCAAGACGATAGTTACCGGATAAGGCGCAGCGGTCGGGCTGAAC
GGGGGGTTCGTGCACACAGCCCAGCTTGGAGCGAACGACCTACACCGAACTGAGATACCTACAGCGTGAG
CTATGAGAAAGCGCCACGCTTCCCGAAGGGAGAAAGGCGGACAGGTATCCGGTAAGCGGCAGGGTCGGAA
CAGGAGAGCGCACGAGGGAGCTTCCAGGGGGAAACGCCTGGTATCTTTATAGTCCTGTCGGGTTTCGCCA
CCTCTGACTTGAGCGTCGATTTTTGTGATGCTCGTCAGGGGGGCGGAGCCTATGGAAAAACGCCAGCAAC
GCGGCCTTTTTACGGTTCCTGGCCTTTTGCTGGCCTTTTGCTCACATGTTCTTTCCTGCGTTATCCCCTG
ATTCTGTGGATAACCGTATTACCGCCTTTGAGTGAGCTGATACCGCTCGCCGCAGCCGAACGACCGAGCG
CAGCGAGTCAGTGAGCGAGGAAGCGGAAGAGCGCCTGATGCGGTATTTTCTCCTTACGCATCTGTGCGGT
ATTTCACACCGCAATGGTGCACTCTCAGTACAATCTGCTCTGATGCCGCATAGTTAAGCCAGTATACACT
CCGCTATCGCTACGTGACTGGGTCATGGCTGCGCCCCGACACCCGCCAACACCCGCTGACGCGCCCTGAC
GGGCTTGTCTGCTCCCGGCATCCGCTTACAGACAAGCTGTGACCGTCTCCGGGAGCTGCATGTGTCAGAG
GTTTTCACCGTCATCACCGAAACGCGCGAGGCAGCTGCGGTAAAGCTCATCAGCGTGGTCGTGAAGCGAT
TCACAGATGTCTGCCTGTTCATCCGCGTCCAGCTCGTTGAGTTTCTCCAGAAGCGTTAATGTCTGGCTTC
TGATAAAGCGGGCCATGTTAAGGGCGGTTTTTTCCTGTTTGGTCACTGATGCCTCCGTGTAAGGGGGATT
TCTGTTCATGGGGGTAATGATACCGATGAAACGAGAGAGGATGCTCACGATACGGGTTACTGATGATGAA
CATGCCCGGTTACTGGAACGTTGTGAGGGTAAACAACTGGCGGTATGGATGCGGCGGGACCAGAGAAAAA
TCACTCAGGGTCAATGCCAGCGCTTCGTTAATACAGATGTAGGTGTTCCACAGGGTAGCCAGCAGCATCC
TGCGATGCAGATCCGGAACATAATGGTGCAGGGCGCTGACTTCCGCGTTTCCAGACTTTACGAAACACGG
AAACCGAAGACCATTCATGTTGTTGCTCAGGTCGCAGACGTTTTGCAGCAGCAGTCGCTTCACGTTCGCT
CGCGTATCGGTGATTCATTCTGCTAACCAGTAAGGCAACCCCGCCAGCCTAGCCGGGTCCTCAACGACAG
GAGCACGATCATGCGCACCCGTGGCCAGGACCCAACGCTGCCCGAGATGCGCCGCGTGCGGCTGCTGGAG
ATGGCGGACGCGATGGATATGTTCTGCCAAGGGTTGGTTTGCGCATTCACAGTTCTCCGCAAGAATTGAT
TGGCTCCAATTCTTGGAGTGGTGAATCCGTTAGCGAGGTGCCGCCGGCTTCCATTCAGGTCGAGGTGGCC
CGGCTCCATGCACCGCGACGCAACGCGGGGAGGCAGACAAGGTATAGGGCGGCGCCTACAATCCATGCCA
ACCCGTTCCATGTGCTCGCCGAGGCGGCATAAATCGCCGTGACGATCAGCGGTCCAATGATCGAAGTTAG
GCTGGTAAGAGCCGCGAGCGATCCTTGAAGCTGTCCCTGATGGTCGTCATCTACCTGCCTGGACAGCATG
GCCTGCAACGCGGGCATCCCGATGCCGCCGGAAGCGAGAAGAATCATAATGGGGAAGGCCATCCAGCCTC
GCGTCGCGAACGCCAGCAAGACGTAGCCCAGCGCGTCGGCCGCCATGCCGGCGATAATGGCCTGCTTCTC
GCCGAAACGTTTGGTGGCGGGACCAGTGACGAAGGCTTGAGCGAGGGCGTGCAAGATTCCGAATACCGCA
AGCGACAGGCCGATCATCGTCGCGCTCCAGCGAAAGCGGTCCTCGCCGAAAATGACCCAGAGCGCTGCCG
GCACCTGTCCTACGAGTTGCATGATAAAGAAGACAGTCATAAGTGCGGCGACGATAGTCATGCCCCGCGC
CCACCGGAAGGAGCTGACTGGGTTGAAGGCTCTCAAGGGCATCGGTCGATCGACGCTCTCCCTTATGCGA
CTCCTGCATTAGGAAGCAGCCCAGTAGTAGGTTGAGGCCGTTGAGCACCGCCGCCGCAAGGAATGGTGCA
TGCAAGGAGATGGCGCCCAACAGTCCCCCGGCCACGGGGCCTGCCACCATACCCACGCCGAAACAAGCGC
TCATGAGCCCGAAGTGGCGAGCCCGATCTTCCCCATCGGTGATGTCGGCGATATAGGCGCCAGCAACCGC
ACCTGTGGCGCCGGTGATGCCGGCCACGATGCGTCCGGCGTAGAGGATCG
