>Addgene plasmid #231888 | pDest17_Gcn4 WT 30mer | depositor partial sequence | sequence record 455719 | Orf Sequence
GGTAGCTTTGAATATGAGAACCTTGAGGATAACAGCAAAGAATGGACCAGCCTGTTTGATAATGATATTC
CGGTTACCACCGATGATGTTAGCTTAGGTAGCGGTAGCGGTTCAGGTAGTCCGGAAAGCAGCGATCCGGC
AGCACTGAAACGTGCCCGTAATACCGAAGCAGCACGTCGTAGCCGTGCACGTAAACTGCAGCGTATGAAA
CAGCTGGAAGATAAAGTTGAAGAACTGCTGTGCAAAAACTACCACCTGGAAAATGAAGTTGCCCGTCTGA
AAAAACTGGTTGGTGAACGT
